>Addgene plasmid #181697 | pVRC8400-SARS-CoV-2-NTD-B.1.621-AVI | addgene full sequence | sequence record 354485 | Addgene NGS Result
TCGCGCGTTTCGGTGATGACGGTGAAAACCTCTGACACATGCAGCTCCCGGAGACGGTCACAGCTTGTCT
GTAAGCGGATGCCGGGAGCAGACAAGCCCGTCAGGGCGCGTCAGCGGGTGTTGGCGGGTGTCGGGGCTGG
CTTAACTATGCGGCATCAGAGCAGATTGTACTGAGAGTGCACCATATGCGGTGTGAAATACCGCACAGAT
GCGTAAGGAGAAAATACCGCATCAGATTGGCTATTGGCCATTGCATACGTTGTATCCATATCATAATATG
TACATTTATATTGGCTCATGTCCAACATTACCGCCATGTTGACATTGATTATTGACTAGTTATTAATAGT
AATCAATTACGGGGTCATTAGTTCATAGCCCATATATGGAGTTCCGCGTTACATAACTTACGGTAAATGG
CCCGCCTGGCTGACCGCCCAACGACCCCCGCCCATTGACGTCAATAATGACGTATGTTCCCATAGTAACG
CCAATAGGGACTTTCCATTGACGTCAATGGGTGGAGTATTTACGGTAAACTGCCCACTTGGCAGTACATC
AAGTGTATCATATGCCAAGTACGCCCCCTATTGACGTCAATGACGGTAAATGGCCCGCCTGGCATTATGC
CCAGTACATGACCTTATGGGACTTTCCTACTTGGCAGTACATCTACGTATTAGTCATCGCTATTACCATG
GTGATGCGGTTTTGGCAGTACATCAATGGGCGTGGATAGCGGTTTGACTCACGGGGATTTCCAAGTCTCC
ACCCCATTGACGTCAATGGGAGTTTGTTTTGGCACCAAAATCAACGGGACTTTCCAAAATGTCGTAACAA
CTCCGCCCCATTGACGCAAATGGGCGGTAGGCGTGTACGGTGGGAGGTCTATATAAGCAGAGCTCGTTTA
GTGAACCGTCAGATCGCCTGGAGACGCCATCCACGCTGTTTTGACCTCCATAGAAGACACCGGGACCGAT
CCAGCCTCCATCGGCTCGCATCTCTCCTTCACGCGCCCGCCGCCCTACCTGAGGCCGCCATCCACGCCGG
TTGAGTCGCGTTCTGCCGCCTCCCGCCTGTGGTGCCTCCTGAACTGCGTCCGCCGTCTAGGTAAGTTTAA
AGCTCAGGTCGAGACCGGGCCTTTGTCCGGCGCTCCCTTGGAGCCTACCTAGACTCAGCCGGCTCTCCAC
GCTTTGCCTGACCCTGCTTGCTCAACTCTAGTTAACGGTGGAGGGCAGTGTAGTCTGAGCAGTACTCGTT
GCTGCCGCGCGCGCCACCAGACATAATAGCTGACAGACTAACAGACTGTTCCTTTCCATGGGTCTTTTCT
GCAGTCACCGTCGTCGACACGTGTGATCAGATATCGCGGCCGCTCTAGACCACCATGGGATGGTCATGTA
TCATCCTTTTTCTAGTAGCAACTGCAACCGGTGTACATTCCGCACCAGAGCTGCTGGGAGGACCTAGCGT
GTTCCTGTTTCCCCCTAAGCCTAAGGACACCCTGATGATCAGCCGGACCCCAGAGGTGACATGCGTGGTG
GTGGACGTGTCCCACGAGGACCCCGAGGTGAAGTTCAACTGGTACGTGGATGGCGTGGAGGTGCACAATG
CCAAGACCAAGCCAAGGGAGGAGCAGTACAACTCTACCTATCGCGTGGTGAGCGTGCTGACAGTGCTGCA
CCAGGACTGGCTGAACGGCAAGGAGTACAAGTGTAAGGTGTCTAATAAGGCCCTGCCTGCCCCAATCGAG
AAGACCATCAGCAAGGCAAAGGGACAGCCAAGGGAGCCTCAGGTGTATACCCTGCCACCCAGCCGCGACG
AGCTGACAAAGAACCAGGTGTCCCTGTACTGCCTGGTGAAGGGCTTCTATCCTTCCGATATCGCCGTGGA
GTGGGAGTCTAATGGCCAGCCAGAGAACAATTACAAGACCACACCTCCAGTGCTGGACTCCGATGGCTCT
TTCTTTCTGTATTCCAAGCTGACCGTGGATAAGAGCCGGTGGCAGCAGGGCAACGTGTTTAGCTGTTCCG
TGATGCACGAGGCCCTGCACAATCACTACACACAGAAGTCTCTGAGCCTGTCCCCCGGCAAGGGAGGAGG
AGGCAGCGGCGGAGGAGGCTCCGGAGGCGGCGGCTCTGGCGGCGGCGGCAGCGCCCCTGAACTGCTGGGA
GGACCAAGCGTGTTCCTGTTTCCACCTAAGCCCAAAGATACCCTGATGATCTCCAGGACCCCTGAAGTCA
CCTGCGTGGTCGTGGACGTGTCTCATGAGGACCCCGAAGTCAAGTTCAACTGGTACGTGGACGGAGTCGA
AGTCCATAACGCCAAGACCAAGCCTAGAGAAGAGCAGTACAACTCCACCTATAGAGTGGTGTCTGTGCTG
ACAGTGCTGCATCAGGATTGGCTGAATGGCAAGGAATATAAGTGTAAGGTGAGCAATAAGGCCCTGCCCG
CCCCTATCGAGAAGACCATCTCTAAAGCCAAAGGACAGCCAAGGGAGCCACAGGTGTATACACTGCCACC
CAGCCGGGACGAGCTGACCAAGAACCAGGTGAGCCTGACATGTCTGGTCAAGGGCTTCTACCCCAGTGAC
ATTGCTGTGGAGTGGGAGTCCAATGGCCAGCCTGAGAACAATTATAAAACTACCCCACCAGTGCTGGACA
GCGATGGCTCCTTCTTTCTGACCAGCAAGCTGACAGTGGATAAGTCCCGCTGGCAGCAGGGAAACGTGTT
TTCTTGTAGCGTGATGCATGAGGCCCTGCATAACCACTACACCCAGAAGTCCCTGTCTCTGAGCCCAGGC
AAGGGAGGCAGCGGAGGCGGAGGCAGCGGAGGCCTGGAGGTGCTGTTTCAGGGCCCTCAGTGCGTGAACC
TGACCACCCGAACCCAGCTCCCACCAGCCTACACCAACAGCTTTACACGGGGCGTGTACTACCCTGACAA
GGTGTTCAGATCTAGCGTCCTGCACAGCACTCAGGACCTCTTCCTGCCGTTCTTCAGCAACGTGACATGG
TTCCACGCCATCCACGTGAGCGGCACAAACGGAACCAAGCGGTTTGATAACCCCGTCCTGCCATTCAATG
ATGGAGTTTACTTCGCCAGTATCGAGAAGAGTAACATCATCCGGGGCTGGATCTTCGGCACCACCCTGGA
TAGCAAAACACAGAGCCTCCTGATCGTGAACAATGCCACGAACGTCGTGATCAAGGTGTGCGAGTTCCAG
TTTTGCAATGATCCTTTCCTGGGTGTGACCTCCAACCACAAGAACAACAAGAGCTGGATGGAAAGCGAGT
TCAGAGTCTACAGCAGCGCCAACAACTGCACATTCGAGTACGTCTCTCAGCCTTTTCTGATGGACCTTGA
GGGGAAACAAGGCAACTTCAAGAACCTGAGAGAATTCGTGTTCAAGAACATCGACGGCTACTTCAAAATC
TACTCCAAGCACACACCCATCAACCTGGTCCGGGACCTCCCTCAGGGCTTCAGCGCCCTGGAACCCCTGG
TCGACCTGCCCATAGGCATCAACATAACGCGGTTCCAAACCCTGCTGGCCCTGCATAGATCCTACCTGAC
TCCTGGCGACAGCAGCAGCGGATGGACCGCCGGAGCTGCAGCCTACTATGTGGGCTACCTGCAACCTAGA
ACCTTCCTGCTGAAGTACAACGAGAACGGCACAATCACAGACGCCGTCGACTGCGCCCTGGACCCTCTCT
CTGAGACAAAGTGCACCCTGAAGTCCGGAGGAGGCCTGGTGCCACAGCAGAGCGGAGGCCTGAACGACAT
CTTCGAGGCCCAGAAGATCGAGTGGCACGAGGGCTGATGAGGATCCAGATCTGCTGTGCCTTCTAGTTGC
CAGCCATCTGTTGTTTGCCCCTCCCCCGTGCCTTCCTTGACCCTGGAAGGTGCCACTCCCACTGTCCTTT
CCTAATAAAATGAGGAAATTGCATCGCATTGTCTGAGTAGGTGTCATTCTATTCTGGGGGGTGGGGTGGG
GCAGGACAGCAAGGGGGAGGATTGGGAAGACAATAGCAGGCATGCTGGGGATGCGGTGGGCTCTATGGGT
ACCCAGGTGCTGAAGAATTGACCCGGTTCCTCCTGGGCCAGAAAGAAGCAGGCACATCCCCTTCTCTGTG
ACACACCCTGTCCACGCCCCTGGTTCTTAGTTCCAGCCCCACTCATAGGACACTCATAGCTCAGGAGGGC
TCCGCCTTCAATCCCACCCGCTAAAGTACTTGGAGCGGTCTCTCCCTCCCTCATCAGCCCACCAAACCAA
ACCTAGCCTCCAAGAGTGGGAAGAAATTAAAGCAAGATAGGCTATTAAGTGCAGAGGGAGAGAAAATGCC
TCCAACATGTGAGGAAGTAATGAGAGAAATCATAGAATTTTAAGGCCATGATTTAAGGCCATCATGGCCT
TAATCTTCCGCTTCCTCGCTCACTGACTCGCTGCGCTCGGTCGTTCGGCTGCGGCGAGCGGTATCAGCTC
ACTCAAAGGCGGTAATACGGTTATCCACAGAATCAGGGGATAACGCAGGAAAGAACATGTGAGCAAAAGG
CCAGCAAAAGGCCAGGAACCGTAAAAAGGCCGCGTTGCTGGCGTTTTTCCATAGGCTCCGCCCCCCTGAC
GAGCATCACAAAAATCGACGCTCAAGTCAGAGGTGGCGAAACCCGACAGGACTATAAAGATACCAGGCGT
TTCCCCCTGGAAGCTCCCTCGTGCGCTCTCCTGTTCCGACCCTGCCGCTTACCGGATACCTGTCCGCCTT
TCTCCCTTCGGGAAGCGTGGCGCTTTCTCATAGCTCACGCTGTAGGTATCTCAGTTCGGTGTAGGTCGTT
CGCTCCAAGCTGGGCTGTGTGCACGAACCCCCCGTTCAGCCCGACCGCTGCGCCTTATCCGGTAACTATC
GTCTTGAGTCCAACCCGGTAAGACACGACTTATCGCCACTGGCAGCAGCCACTGGTAACAGGATTAGCAG
AGCGAGGTATGTAGGCGGTGCTACAGAGTTCTTGAAGTGGTGGCCTAACTACGGCTACACTAGAAGAACA
GTATTTGGTATCTGCGCTCTGCTGAAGCCAGTTACCTTCGGAAAAAGAGTTGGTAGCTCTTGATCCGGCA
AACAAACCACCGCTGGTAGCGGTGGTTTTTTTGTTTGCAAGCAGCAGATTACGCGCAGAAAAAAAGGATC
TCAAGAAGATCCTTTGATCTTTTCTACGGGGTCTGACGCTCAGTGGAACGAAAACTCACGTTAAGGGATT
TTGGTCATGAGATTATCAAAAAGGATCTTCACCTAGATCCTTTTAAATTAAAAATGAAGTTTTAAATCAA
TCTAAAGTATATATGAGTAAACTTGGTCTGACAGTTACCAATGCTTAATCAGTGAGGCACCTATCTCAGC
GATCTGTCTATTTCGTTCATCCATAGTTGCCTGACTCGGGGGGGGGGGGCGCTGAGGTCTGCCTCGTGAA
GAAGGTGTTGCTGACTCATACCAGGCCTGAATCGCCCCATCATCCAGCCAGAAAGTGAGGGAGCCACGGT
TGATGAGAGCTTTGTTGTAGGTGGACCAGTTGGTGATTTTGAACTTTTGCTTTGCCACGGAACGGTCTGC
GTTGTCGGGAAGATGCGTGATCTGATCCTTCAACTCAGCAAAAGTTCGATTTATTCAACAAAGCCGCCGT
CCCGTCAAGTCAGCGTAATGCTCTGCCAGTGTTACAACCAATTAACCAATTCTGATTAGAAAAACTCATC
GAGCATCAAATGAAACTGCAATTTATTCATATCAGGATTATCAATACCATATTTTTGAAAAAGCCGTTTC
TGTAATGAAGGAGAAAACTCACCGAGGCAGTTCCATAGGATGGCAAGATCCTGGTATCGGTCTGCGATTC
CGACTCGTCCAACATCAATACAACCTATTAATTTCCCCTCGTCAAAAATAAGGTTATCAAGTGAGAAATC
ACCATGAGTGACGACTGAATCCGGTGAGAATGGCAAAAGCTTATGCATTTCTTTCCAGACTTGTTCAACA
GGCCAGCCATTACGCTCGTCATCAAAATCACTCGCATCAACCAAACCGTTATTCATTCGTGATTGCGCCT
GAGCGAGACGAAATACGCGATCGCTGTTAAAAGGACAATTACAAACAGGAATCGAATGCAACCGGCGCAG
GAACACTGCCAGCGCATCAACAATATTTTCACCTGAATCAGGATATTCTTCTAATACCTGGAATGCTGTT
TTCCCGGGGATCGCAGTGGTGAGTAACCATGCATCATCAGGAGTACGGATAAAATGCTTGATGGTCGGAA
GAGGCATAAATTCCGTCAGCCAGTTTAGTCTGACCATCTCATCTGTAACATCATTGGCAACGCTACCTTT
GCCATGTTTCAGAAACAACTCTGGCGCATCGGGCTTCCCATACAATCGATAGATTGTCGCACCTGATTGC
CCGACATTATCGCGAGCCCATTTATACCCATATAAATCAGCATCCATGTTGGAATTTAATCGCGGCCTCG
AGCAAGACGTTTCCCGTTGAATATGGCTCATAACACCCCTTGTATTACTGTTTATGTAAGCAGACAGTTT
TATTGTTCATGATGATATATTTTTATCTTGTGCAATGTAACATCAGAGATTTTGAGACACAACGTGGCTT
TCCCCCCCCCCCCATTATTGAAGCATTTATCAGGGTTATTGTCTCATGAGCGGATACATATTTGAATGTA
TTTAGAAAAATAAACAAATAGGGGTTCCGCGCACATTTCCCCGAAAAGTGCCACCTGACGTCTAAGAAAC
CATTATTATCATGACATTAACCTATAAAAATAGGCGTATCACGAGGCCCTTTCGTC
Features (pLannotate 1.2.2; 15 found; start..end, strand, type, name):
    137..235     +  misc_feature   bom (fragment): basis of mobility region from pBR322
    321..700     +  enhancer       CMV enhancer: human cytomegalovirus immediate early enhancer
    701..904     +  promoter       CMV promoter: human cytomegalovirus (CMV) immediate early promoter
    993..1220    +  LTR            5' LTR (truncated) (fragment): truncated 5' long terminal repeat (LTR) from human T-cell leukemia virus (HTLV) type 1
   1224..1334    +  intron         CMV intron (fragment): modified intron A from human cytomegalovirus
   1385..1453    +  CDS            Ighv1-61 (fragment): HVM05_MOUSE - Also known as Igh-VJ558. Experimental evidence at protein level: Swiss-Prot protein existence level 1. From Mus musculus (Mouse).
   1787..2803    +  CDS            IGHG1: IGHG1_HUMAN - Experimental evidence at protein level: Swiss-Prot protein existence level 1. Constant region of immunoglobulin heavy chains. Immunoglobulins, also known as antibodies, are membrane-bound or secreted glycoproteins produced by B lymphocytes. In the recognition phase of humoral immunity, the membrane-bound immunoglobulins serve as receptors which, upon binding of a specific antigen, trigger the clonal expansion and differentiation of B lymphocytes into immunoglobulins- secreting plasma cells. Secreted immunoglobulins mediate the effector phase of humoral immunity, which results in
   2858..3736    +  CDS            S (fragment): SPIKE_SARS2 - Experimental evidence at protein level: Swiss-Prot protein existence level 1. [Spike glycoprotein]: May down-regulate host tetherin (BST2) by lysosomal degradation, thereby counteracting its antiviral activity. From Severe acute respiratory syndrome coronavirus 2 (2019-nCoV) (SARS-CoV-2).
   3834..4058    +  polyA_signal   bGH poly(A) signal: bovine growth hormone polyadenylation signal
   4596..5184    -  rep_origin     ori: high-copy-number ColE1/pMB1/pBR322/pUC origin of replication
   5356..5427    -  CDS            bla(M) (fragment): β-lactamase lacking the signal sequence; bla(M); allows cytosolic expression of β-lactamase
   5439..5585    -  CDS            TRA2_ECOLX (fragment): Protein predicted: Swiss-Prot protein existence level 4. Required for transposition of transposon Tn903. From Escherichia coli.
   5726..6541    -  CDS            KanR: aminoglycoside phosphotransferase; aph(3')-Ia; confers resistance to kanamycin in bacteria or G418 (Geneticin®) in eukaryotes
   6664..6751    -  promoter       AmpR promoter (fragment): bla
   6846..35      +  CDS            rop (fragment) (across the origin): Rop protein, which maintains plasmids at low copy number; rop
