[The description below was written by a language model from this plasmid's Addgene catalogue record and pLannotate feature annotations shown in this document.]
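Description:
pVRC8400-SARS-CoV-2-NTD-B.1.621-AVI is a 6,846-nt mammalian expression plasmid built on the pVRC8400 backbone, designed to produce a secreted, taggable form of the N-terminal domain (NTD) of the SARS-CoV-2 spike glycoprotein from the B.1.621 variant. It is propagated in E. coli through a high-copy ColE1/pUC-type origin and selected with kanamycin via an aph(3')-Ia KanR gene. The short bla, Tn903 transposase, rop and bom fragments picked up by annotation appear to be backbone remnants rather than functional elements.

The expression cassette is driven by the human CMV immediate-early enhancer and promoter, followed by a truncated HTLV-1 5' LTR segment and a fragment of CMV intron A, leader elements that typically boost transcript processing and expression, and is terminated by the bovine growth hormone polyadenylation signal. The open reading frame begins with a short segment matching a mouse immunoglobulin heavy-chain variable gene, which probably acts as a secretion signal, although the record does not say so. This is followed by human IgG1 constant-region sequence corresponding to the single-chain Fc (scFc), an HRV3C protease cleavage site, the spike NTD fragment and a C-terminal AVI tag. The NTD carries the variant-defining changes T95I, an inserted threonine at position 144, Y144S and Y145N.

In this arrangement the Fc moiety can serve as an affinity handle for capturing the secreted fusion, HRV3C cleavage releases the NTD from it, and the AVI tag allows site-specific enzymatic biotinylation. The associated publication describes these constructs as molecular probes of spike subdomains across SARS-CoV-2 variants.
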