Addgene plasmid #181697: pVRC8400-SARS-CoV-2-NTD-B.1.621-AVI
Purpose: Expresses SARS-CoV-2 NTD domain from the B.1.621 variant with single chain Fc, HRV3C protease cleavage site, and AVI tag
Depositing lab: Peter Kwong. Depositing organization: National Institute of Allergy and Infectious Diseases (NIAID). Publication: Molecular probes of spike ectodomain and its subdomains for SARS-CoV-2 variants, Alpha through Omicron. Teng IT, Nazzari AF, Choe M, Liu T, Oliveira de Souza M, Petrova Y, Tsybovsky Y, Wang S, Zhang B, Artamonov M, Madan B, Huang A, Lopez Acevedo SN, Pan X, Ruckwardt TJ, DeKosky BJ, Mascola JR, Misasi J, Sullivan NJ, Zhou T, Kwong PD. PLoS One. 2022 May 24;17(5):e0268767. doi: 10.1371/journal.pone.0268767. eCollection 2022. PubMed 35609088.
Backbone
  Vector backbone: pVRC8400
  Vector type: Mammalian Expression
Growth in bacteria
  Bacterial resistance: Kanamycin, 50 μg/mL
  Growth temperature: 37°C
  Growth strain: DH5alpha
  Copy number: Unknown
Gene/Insert
  Gene/Insert name: SARS-CoV-2-NTD-B.1.621
  Mutation: T95I, insert144T, Y144S, Y145N
  Entrez Gene: S (a.k.a. GU280_gp02, spike glycoprotein)
  Tag / fusion protein: scFc (N terminal on insert); HRV3C (N terminal on insert); AVI (C terminal on insert)
Terms and licenses: Academic/Nonprofit Terms; Industry Terms: Not Available to Industry
Depositor comments: Please visit https://www.biorxiv.org/content/10.1101/2021.12.29.474491v1 for bioRxiv preprint.
How to cite: pVRC8400-SARS-CoV-2-NTD-B.1.621-AVI was a gift from Peter Kwong (Addgene plasmid # 181697 ; http://n2t.net/addgene:181697 ; RRID:Addgene_181697)
